>Addgene plasmid #154682 | pEPYC1CB0352 | depositor full sequence | sequence record 299613 | pEPYC1CB0352 sequence 7109 bps
GCAATTGTCTTCTGCACGAAGTGGTTTAAACTATCAGTGTTTGACAGGATATATTGGCGGGTAAACCTAA
GAGAAAAGAGCGTTTATTAGAATAATCGGATATTTAAAAGGGCGTGAAAAGGTTTATCCGTTCGTCCATT
TGTATGTGCATGCCAACCACAGGGTTCCCCAGATCAGGCGCTGGCTGCTGAACCCCCAGCCGGAACTGAC
CCCACAAGGCCCTAGCGTTTGCAATGCACCAGGTCATCATTGACCCAGGCGTGTTCCACCAGGCCGCTGC
CTCGCAACTCTTCGCAGGCTTCGCCGACCTGCTCGCGCCACTTCTTCACGCGGGTGGAATCCGATCCGCA
CATGAGGCGGAAGGTTTCCAGCTTGAGCGGGTACGGCTCCCGGTGCGAGCTGAAATAGTCGAACATCCGT
CGGGCCGTCGGCGACAGCTTGCGGTACTTCTCCCATATGAATTTCGTGTAGTGGTCGCCAGCAAACAGCA
CGACGATTTCCTCGTCGATCAGGACCTGGCAACGGGACGTTTTCTTGCCACGGTCCAGGACGCGGAAGCG
GTGCAGCAGCGACACCGATTCCAGGTGCCCAACGCGGTCGGACGTGAAGCCCATCGCCGTCGCCTGTAGG
CGCGACAGGCATTCCTCGGCCTTCGTGTAATACCGGCCATTGATCGACCAGCCCAGGTCCTGGCAAAGCT
CGTAGAACGTGAAGGTGATCGGCTCGCCGATAGGGGTGCGCTTCGCGTACTCCAACACCTGCTGCCACAC
CAGTTCGTCATCGTCGGCCCGCAGCTCGACGCCGGTGTAGGTGATCTTCACGTCCTTGTTGACGTGGAAA
ATGACCTTGTTTTGCAGCGCCTCGCGCGGGATTTTCTTGTTGCGCGTGGTGAACAGGGCAGAGCGGGCCG
TGTCGTTTGGCATCGCTCGCATCGTGTCCGGCCACGGCGCAATATCGAACAAGGAAAGCTGCATTTCCTT
GATCTGCTGCTTCGTGTGTTTCAGCAACGCGGCCTGCTTGGCCTCGCTGACCTGTTTTGCCAGGTCCTCG
CCGGCGGTTTTTCGCTTCTTGGTCGTCATAGTTCCTCGCGTGTCGATGGTCATCGACTTCGCCAAACCTG
CCGCCTCCTGTTCAAGACGACGCGAACGCTCCACGGCGGCCGATGGCGCGGGCAGGGCAGGGGGAGCCAG
TTGCACGCTGTCGCGCTCGATCTTGGCCGTAGCTTGCTGGACCATCGAGCCGACGGACTGGAAGGTTTCG
CGGGGCGCACGCATGACGGTGCGGCTTGCGATGGTTTCGGCATCCTCGGCGGAAAACCCCGCGTCGATCA
GTTCTTGCCTGTATGCCTTCCGGTCAAACGTCCGATTCATTCACCCTCCTTGCGGGATTGCCCCGACTCA
CGCCGGGGCAATGTGCCCTTATTCCTGATTTGACCCGCCTGGTGCCTTGGTGTCCAGATAATCCACCTTA
TCGGCAATGAAGTCGGTCCCGTAGACCGTCTGGCCGTCCTTCTCGTACTTGGTATTCCGAATCTTGCCCT
GCACGAATACCAGCGACCCCTTGCCCAAATACTTGCCGTGGGCCTCGGCCTGAGAGCCAAAACACTTGAT
GCGGAAGAAGTCGGTGCGCTCCTGCTTGTCGCCGGCATCGTTGCGCCACATCTAGGATCTGCCAGGAACC
GTAAAAAGGCCGCGTTGCTGGCGTTTTTCCATAGGCTCCGCCCCCCTGACGAGCATCACAAAAATCGACG
CTCAAGTCAGAGGTGGCGAAACCCGACAGGACTATAAAGATACCAGGCGTTTCCCCCTGGAAGCTCCCTC
GTGCGCTCTCCTGTTCCGACCCTGCCGCTTACCGGATACCTGTCCGCCTTTCTCCCTTCGGGAAGCGTGG
CGCTTTCTCATAGCTCACGCTGTAGGTATCTCAGTTCGGTGTAGGTCGTTCGCTCCAAGCTGGGCTGTGT
GCACGAACCCCCCGTTCAGCCCGACCGCTGCGCCTTATCCGGTAACTATCGTCTTGAGTCCAACCCGGTA
AGACACGACTTATCGCCACTGGCAGCAGCCACTGGTAACAGGATTAGCAGAGCGAGGTATGTAGGCGGTG
CTACAGAGTTCTTGAAGTGGTGGCCTAACTACGGCTACACTAGAAGAACAGTATTTGGTATCTGCGCTCT
GCTGAAGCCAGTTACCTTCGGAAAAAGAGTTGGTAGCTCTTGATCCGGCAAACAAACCACCGCTGGTAGC
GGTGGTTTTTTTGTTTGCAAGCAGCAGATTACGCGCAGAAAAAAAGGATCTCAAGAAGATCCTTTGATCT
TTTCTACGGGGTCTGACGCTCAGTGGAACGAAAACTCACGTTAAGGGATTTTGGTCATGAGATTATCAAA
AAGGATCTTCACCTAGATCCTTTTAAATTAAAAATGAAGTTTTAAATCAATCTAAAGTATATATGAGTAA
ACTTGGTCTGACAGTTACCAATGCTTAATCAGTGAGGCACCTATCTCAGCGATCTGTCTATTTCGTTCAT
CCATAGTTGCCTGACTCCCCGTCGTGTAGATAACTACGATACGGGAGGGCTTACCATCTGGCCCCAGTGC
TGCAATGATACCGCGAGAACCACGCTCACCGGCTCCAGATTTATCAGCAATAAACCAGCCAGCCGGAAGG
GCCGAGCGCAGAAGTGGTCCTGCAACTTTATCCGCCTCCATCCAGTCTATTAATTGTTGCCGGGAAGCTA
GAGTAAGTAGTTCGCCAGTTAATAGTTTGCGCAACGTTGTTGCCATTGCTACAGGCATCGTGGTGTCACG
CTCGTCGTTTGGTATGGCTTCATTCAGCTCCGGTTCCCAACGATCAAGGCGAGTTACATGATCCCCCATG
TTGTGCAAAAAAGCGGTTAGCTCCTTCGGTCCTCCGATCGTTGTCAGAAGTAAGTTGGCCGCAGTGTTAT
CACTCATGGTTATGGCAGCACTGCATAATTCTCTTACTGTCATGCCATCCGTAAGATGCTTTTCTGTGAC
TGGTGAGTACTCAACCAAGTCATTCTGAGAATAGTGTATGCGGCGACCGAGTTGCTCTTGCCCGGCGTCA
ATACGGGATAATACCGCGCCACATAGCAGAACTTTAAAAGTGCTCATCATTGGAAAACGTTCTTCGGGGC
GAAAACTCTCAAGGATCTTACCGCTGTTGAGATCCAGTTCGATGTAACCCACTCGTGCACCCAACTGATC
TTCAGCATCTTTTACTTTCACCAGCGTTTCTGGGTGAGCAAAAACAGGAAGGCAAAATGCCGCAAAAAAG
GGAATAAGGGCGACACGGAAATGTTGAATACTCATACTCTTCCTTTTTCAATATTATTGAAGCATTTATC
AAGGTTATTGTCTCATGAGCGGATACATATTTGAATGTATTTAGAAAAATAAACAAATAGGGGTTCCGCG
CACGAATTGGCCAGCGCTGCCATTTTTGGGGTGAGGCCGTTCGCGGCCGAGGGGCGCAGCCCCTGGGGGG
ATGGGAGGCCCGCGTTAGCGGGCCGGGAGGGTTCGAGAAGGGGGGGCACCCCCCTTCGGCGTGCGCGGTC
ACGCGCACAGGGCGCAGCCCTGGTTAAAAACAAGGTTTATAAATATTGGTTTAAAAGCAGGTTAAAAGAC
AGGTTAGCGGTGGCCGAAAAACGGGCGGAAACCCTTGCAAATGCTGGATTTTCTGCCTGTGGACAGCCCC
TCAAATGTCAATAGGTGCGCCCCTCATCTGTCAGCACTCTGCCCCTCAAGTGTCAAGGATCGCGCCCCTC
ATCTGTCAGTAGTCGCGCCCCTCAAGTGTCAATACCGCAGGGCACTTATCCCCAGGCTTGTCCACATCAT
CTGTGGGAAACTCGCGTAAAATCAGGCGTTTTCGCCGATTTGCGAGGCTGGCCAGCTCCACGTCGCCGGC
CGAAATCGAGCCTGCCCCTCATCTGTCAACGCCGCGCCGGGTGAGTCGGCCCCTCAAGTGTCAACGTCCG
CCCCTCATCTGTCAGTGAGGGCCAAGTTTTCCGCGAGGTATCCACAACGCCGGCGGCCGCGGTGTCTCGC
ACACGGCTTCGACGGCGTTTCTGGCGCGTTTGCAGGGCCATAGACGGCCGCCAGCCCAGCGGCGAGGGCA
ACCAGCCCGGTGAGCGTCGCAAAGGAGATCCTGATCTGACTGATGGGCTGCCTGTATCGAGTGGTGATTT
TGTGCCGAGCTGCCGGTCGGGGAGCTGTTGGCTGGCTGGTGGCAGGATATATTGTGGTGTAAACAAATTG
ACGCTTAGACAACTTAATAACACATTGCGGACGTTTTTAATGTACTGGGGTGGATGCAGTGGGCCCCACT
CTGTGAAGACAATGCCGAATTCGGATCCGGAGGGAGGCGTGTCGTTTTAGTGAGGTCATTCAAGATCTCT
CTGCCGACAGTGGTCCCAAAGATGGACCCCAAGAGGTTCCAACCACGTCTACAAAGCAAGTGGATTGATG
TGACATCTCCACTGACGTAAGGGATGACGCACAATCCCACTATCTATATAAGGTTTTGCTATTCATTGAA
AGCAGTAGTGACTGATTTGTATATATACTGTATTTTTACAACAATTACCAACAACAACAAACAACAAACA
ACATTACAATTACTATTTACAATTACAATGGAGGACGCCAAAAACATAAAGAAAGGCCCGGCGCCATTCT
ATCCGCTGGAAGATGGAACCGCTGGAGAGCAACTGCATAAGGCTATGAAGAGATACGCCCTGGTTCCTGG
AACAATTGCTTTTACAGATGCACATATCGAGGTGGACATCACTTACGCTGAGTACTTCGAAATGTCCGTT
CGGTTGGCAGAAGCTATGAAACGATATGGGCTGAATACAAATCACAGAATCGTCGTATGCAGTGAAAACT
CTCTTCAATTCTTTATGCCGGTGTTGGGCGCGTTATTTATCGGAGTTGCAGTTGCGCCCGCGAACGACAT
TTATAATGAACGTGAATTGCTCAACAGTATGGGCATTTCGCAGCCTACCGTGGTGTTCGTTTCCAAAAAG
GGGTTGCAAAAAATTTTGAACGTGCAAAAAAAGCTCCCAATCATCCAAAAAATTATTATCATGGATTCTA
AAACGGATTACCAGGGATTTCAGTCGATGTACACGTTCGTCACATCTCATCTACCTCCCGGTTTTAATGA
ATACGATTTTGTGCCAGAGTCCTTCGATAGGGACAAGACAATTGCACTGATCATGAACTCCTCTGGATCT
ACTGGTCTGCCTAAAGGTGTCGCTCTGCCTCATAGAACTGCCTGCGTGAGATTCTCGCATGCCAGAGATC
CTATTTTTGGCAATCAAATCATTCCGGATACTGCGATTTTAAGTGTTGTTCCATTCCATCACGGTTTTGG
AATGTTTACTACACTCGGATATTTGATATGTGGATTTCGAGTCGTCTTAATGTATAGATTTGAAGAAGAA
CTGTTTCTGAGGAGCCTTCAGGATTACAAGATTCAAAGTGCGCTGCTGGTGCCAACCCTATTCTCCTTCT
TCGCCAAAAGCACTCTGATTGACAAATACGATTTATCTAATTTACACGAAATTGCTTCTGGTGGCGCTCC
CCTCTCTAAGGAAGTCGGGGAAGCGGTTGCCAAGAGGTTCCATCTGCCAGGTATCAGGCAAGGATATGGG
CTCACTGAGACTACATCAGCTATTCTGATTACACCCGAGGGGGATGATAAACCGGGCGCGGTCGGTAAAG
TTGTTCCATTTTTTGAAGCGAAGGTTGTGGATCTGGATACCGGGAAAACGCTGGGCGTTAATCAAAGAGG
CGAACTGTGTGTGAGAGGTCCTATGATTATGTCCGGTTATGTAAACAATCCGGAAGCGACCAACGCCTTG
ATTGACAAGGATGGATGGCTACATTCTGGAGACATAGCTTACTGGGACGAGGACGAACACTTCTTCATCG
TTGACCGCCTGAAGTCTCTGATTAAGTACAAAGGCTATCAGGTGGCTCCCGCTGAATTGGAATCCATCTT
GCTCCAACACCCCAACATCTTCGACGCAGGTGTCGCAGGTCTGCCCGACGATGACGCCGGTGAACTTCCC
GCCGCCGTTGTTGTTTTGGAGCACGGAAAGACGATGACGGAAAAAGAGATCGTGGATTACGTCGCCAGTC
AAGTAACAACCGCGAAAAAGTTGCGCGGAGGAGTTGTGTTTGTGGACGAAGTACCGAAAGGTCTTACCGG
AAAACTCGACGCAAGAAAAATCAGAGAGATCCTCATAAAGGCCAAGAAGGGCGGAAAGATCGCCGTGGGT
TCGGATTATAAGGACCATGACGGAGACTATAAGGACCATGACCTCGACGCTGCAGCAGCGGATTATAAGG
ACGATGACGATAAGTGAGCTTGTCCTGCTTTAATGAGATATGCGAGAAGCCTATGATCGCATGATATTTG
CTTTCAATTCTGTTGTGCACGTTGTAAAAAACCTGAGCATGTGTAGCTCAGATCCTTACCGCCGGTTTCG
GTTCATTCTAATGAATATATCACCCGTTACTATCGTATTTTTATGAATAATATTCTCCGTTCAATTTACT
GATTGTACCCTACTACTTATATGTACAATATTAAAATGAAAACAATATATTGTGCTGAATAGGTTTATAG
CGACATCTATGATAGAGCGCCACAATAACAAACAATTGCGTTTTATTATTACAAATCCAATTTTAAAAAA
AGCGGCAGAACCGGTCAAACCTAAAAGACTGATTACATAAATCTTATTCAAATTTCAAAAGTGCCCCAGG
GGCTAGTATCTACGACACACCGAGCGGCGAACTAATAACGCTCACTGAAGGGAACTCCGGTTCCCCGCCG
GCGCGCATGGGTGAGATTCCTTGAAGTTGAGTATTGGCCGTCCGCTCTACCGAAAGTTACGGGCACCATT
CAACCCGGTCCAGCACGGCGGCCGGGTAACCGACTTGCTGCCCCGAGAATTATGCAGCATTTTTTTGGTG
TATGTGGGCCCCAAATGAAGTGCAGGTCAAACCTTGACAGTGACGACAAATCGTTGGGCGGGTCCAGGGC
GAATTTTGCGACAACATGTCGAGGCTCAGCAGGACCGCT
Features (pLannotate 1.2.2; 13 found; start..end, strand, type, name):
     42..66      +  misc_feature   RB T-DNA repeat: right border repeat from nopaline C58 T-DNA
    178..198     -  CDS            TetR (fragment): tetracycline resistance regulatory protein; tetR
    225..1370    -  CDS            trfA: TRFA_ECOLX - Experimental evidence at protein level: Swiss-Prot protein existence level 1. Also involved in plasmid copy number control, promoting intermolecular coupling of protein bound iterons at oriV, which inhibits replication initiation. From Escherichia coli.
   1706..2294    -  rep_origin     ori: high-copy-number ColE1/pMB1/pBR322/pUC origin of replication
   2465..3325    -  CDS            AmpR: β-lactamase; bla; confers resistance to ampicillin, carbenicillin, and related antibiotics
   3326..3430    -  promoter       AmpR promoter: bla
   3517..4148    -  rep_origin     oriV: incP origin of replication
   4240..4264    +  misc_feature   LB T-DNA repeat: left border repeat from nopaline C58 T-DNA
   4396..4440    +  promoter       CaMV 35S promoter (fragment): strong constitutive promoter from cauliflower mosaic virus
   4441..4524    +  promoter       CaMV 35S promoter (fragment): strong constitutive promoter from cauliflower mosaic virus
   4591..4646    +  misc_feature   TMV Ω: translational enhancer from the tobacco mosaic virus 5'-leader sequence (Gallie et al., 1988)
   4648..6297    +  CDS            luciferase: firefly luciferase; luc+; enhanced luc+ version of the luciferase gene
   6395..7102    +  terminator     OCS terminator: octopine synthase terminator
