[The description below was written by a language model from this plasmid's Addgene catalogue record and pLannotate feature annotations shown in this document.]
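Description:
pEPYC1CB0352 is a 7,109 bp MoClo (Golden Gate) Level 1 plasmid built in the pICH47732 acceptor backbone and carrying a single plant transcription unit that reports the activity of a synthetic promoter. The backbone is a binary-type vector. Nopaline C58 left and right T-DNA border repeats flank the cargo. The broad-host-range incP oriV and its replication initiator gene trfA sit alongside a high-copy ColE1/pUC origin, so the plasmid is maintained at high copy in E. coli and should also replicate in Agrobacterium. Selection is by ampicillin through the β-lactamase gene and its native promoter. A very short TetR fragment is also annotated and appears to be a backbone remnant. The cassette was assembled through BsaI sites that were destroyed during cloning, as is usual for Type IIS assembly.

The insert is described as MinSyn_034::TMV::LucF::Flag::ocsT. MinSyn_034 is one of a series of rationally designed minimal synthetic plant promoters. The automated annotation detects two adjacent short fragments with similarity to the CaMV 35S promoter in this region, which suggests that 35S-derived sequence forms part of the design, but the record does not detail the promoter's composition. Downstream, the tobacco mosaic virus Ω leader acts as a translational enhancer ahead of the firefly luciferase (luc+) coding sequence. A Flag tag is listed in the insert name but is not separately annotated in the feature table. The octopine synthase terminator ends the transcription unit. The construct is intended as a luciferase reporter for quantifying the strength of this synthetic promoter in plant cells, and as a Level 1 module it can also be combined with other transcription units in higher-level MoClo assemblies.
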