Addgene plasmid #154682: pEPYC1CB0352
Purpose: MoClo Level 1 luciferase reporter
Depositing lab: Nicola Patron. Depositing organization: Earlham Institute. Publication: Rational design of minimal synthetic promoters for plants. Cai YM, Kallam K, Tidd H, Gendarini G, Salzman A, Patron NJ. Nucleic Acids Res. 2020 Aug 28. pii: 5897334. doi: 10.1093/nar/gkaa682. PubMed 32856047.
Backbone
  Vector backbone: pICH47732
  Vector type: Synthetic Biology
Growth in bacteria
  Bacterial resistance: Ampicillin, 100 μg/mL
  Growth temperature: 37°C
  Growth strain: NEB Stable
  Copy number: High Copy
Gene/Insert
  Gene/Insert name: MinSyn_034 Firefly luciferase expression cassette [MinSyn_034::TMV::LucF::Flag::ocsT]
  Species: Synthetic
  Cloning method: Restriction Enzyme; 5′ cloning site BsaI (destroyed during cloning); 3′ cloning site BsaI (destroyed during cloning)
Terms and licenses: Academic/Nonprofit Terms; Industry Terms: Not Available to Industry
Depositor comments: Please visit https://www.biorxiv.org/content/10.1101/2020.05.14.095406v1 for bioRxiv preprint.
How to cite: pEPYC1CB0352 was a gift from Nicola Patron (Addgene plasmid # 154682 ; http://n2t.net/addgene:154682 ; RRID:Addgene_154682)
